Addgene plasmid #53549: pcDNA3.1 3xFLAG TPP1 88-249
Purpose: mammalian expression of TPP1 OB-fold domain
Depositing lab: Kathleen Collins. Depositing organization: University of California, Berkeley. Publication: Specificity requirements for human telomere protein interaction with telomerase holoenzyme. Sexton AN, Youmans DT, Collins K. J Biol Chem. 2012 Oct 5;287(41):34455-64. doi: 10.1074/jbc.M112.394767. Epub 2012 Aug 14. PubMed 22893708.
Backbone
  Vector backbone: pcDNA3.1
  Backbone manufacturer: Invitrogen
  Vector type: Mammalian Expression
  Selectable markers: Neomycin (select with G418)
Growth in bacteria
  Bacterial resistance: Ampicillin, 100 μg/mL
  Growth temperature: 37°C
  Growth strain: DH5alpha
  Copy number: High Copy
Gene/Insert
  Gene/Insert name: TPP1 (alt names: ACD; adrenocortical dysplasia homolog)
  Species: H. sapiens (human)
  Mutation: aa 88-249
  GenBank ID: NM_001082486.1
  Entrez Gene: ACD (a.k.a. PIP1, PTOP, TINT1, TPP1)
  Promoter: CMV
  Tag / fusion protein: 3xFLAG (N terminal on insert)
  Cloning method: Restriction Enzyme; 5′ cloning site NheI (not destroyed); 3′ cloning site XhoI (not destroyed)
  Sequencing primers: 5′ CMV-F; 3′ BGH Reverse
Terms and licenses: Academic/Nonprofit Terms; Industry Terms: Not Available to Industry
How to cite: pcDNA3.1 3xFLAG TPP1 88-249 was a gift from Kathleen Collins (Addgene plasmid # 53549 ; http://n2t.net/addgene:53549 ; RRID:Addgene_53549)
