[The description below was written by a language model from this plasmid's Addgene catalogue record.]
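Description:
pcDNA3.1 3xFLAG TPP1 88-249 is a mammalian expression plasmid built on the commercial pcDNA3.1 backbone. It is maintained in E. coli as a high-copy plasmid under ampicillin selection, and it carries a neomycin resistance marker so that transfected mammalian cells can be selected with G418 if stable expression is wanted. No feature table accompanies the record, so the details of the origins and other backbone elements are not itemised here. The use of a BGH reverse sequencing primer is consistent with the bovine growth hormone polyadenylation region that normally lies downstream of the cloning site in this vector family.

The insert is a fragment of human TPP1, the telomere protein encoded by the ACD gene (also known as PIP1, PTOP and TINT1). It is limited to amino acids 88-249, which the record identifies as the OB-fold domain. The fragment was cloned between NheI and XhoI sites, both of which remain intact, and it is transcribed from the CMV promoter for strong constitutive expression in mammalian cells. An N-terminal 3xFLAG tag is fused to the domain, allowing detection by immunoblotting and affinity capture with anti-FLAG reagents.

The stated purpose is mammalian expression of the isolated TPP1 OB-fold domain. The associated study examined the specificity requirements for the interaction of human telomere proteins with the telomerase holoenzyme. This suggests the construct is used to test whether this domain alone can associate with telomerase, for example in co-purification experiments alongside other TPP1 variants.
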