>Addgene plasmid #53549 | pcDNA3.1 3xFLAG TPP1 88-249 | addgene partial sequence | sequence record 86369 | CMV-F 5'-CGCAAATGGGCGGTAGGCGTG-3'
CTATATAAGCAGAGCTCTCTGGCTAACTAGAGAACCCACTGCTTACTGGCTTATCGAAATTAATACGACT
CACTATAGGGAGACCCAAGCTGGCTAGCATGGACTACAAAGACCATGACGGTGATTATAAAGATCATGAC
ATCGATTACAAGGATGACGATGACAAGAAGCTTGCAGGTTCGGGGAGGCTGGTCCTACGGCCCTGGATTC
GGGAGCTGATTCTGGGGTCAGAGACACCCTCCAGTCCACGAGCCGGGCAGCTGCTTGAGGTACTACAGGA
CGCCGAGGCCGCGGTCGCGGGCCCATCCCACGCCCCTGATACGTCCGACGTCGGGGCCACGCTGCTTGTG
TCTGACGGGACCCACAGTGTCCGATGCCTGGTGACGCGGGAGGCCCTGGACACCTCGGACTGGGAGGAGA
AGGAGTTCGGCTTCCGCGGGACAGAGGGCCGGCTGCTGCTGCTGCAGGACTGCGGGGTTCATGTCCAGGT
CGCTGAGGGCGGCGCGCCCGCAGAGTTCTATCTCCAGGTGGACCGCTTCAGCCTGCTGCCCACGGAGCAG
CCCCGGCTACGGGTGCCTGGTTGCAACCAAGACTTAGATGTTCAGAAAAAGCTCTATGACTGCCTTGAGG
AGCACCTTTCAGAGTCCACCTCGTCCAATTGACTCGAGTCTAGAGGGCCCGTTTAAACCCGCTGATCAGC
CTCGACTGTGCCTTCTAGTTGCCAGCCATCTGTTGTTTGCCCCTCCCCCGTGCCTTCCTTGACCCTGGAA
GGTGCCACTCCCACTGTCCTTTCCTAATAAAATGAGGAAATTGCATCGCATTGTCTGAGTAGGTGTCATT
CTATTCTGGGGGGTGGGGTGGGGCAGGACAGCAAGGGGGAGGATTGGGAAGACAATAGCAGGCATGCTGG
GGATGCGGTGGGCTCTATGGCTTCTGAGGCGGAAAGAACCAGCTGGGGCTCTAGGGGGTATCCCC
[100 nt withheld, positions 976-1075]
